>Addgene plasmid #70611 | R777-E327 Hs.SPRY1 | depositor full sequence | sequence record 126060 | Full Sequence
TTAACGCTAGCATGGATGTTTTCCCAGTCACGACGTTGTAAAACGACGGCCAGTCTTAAAATTCGAGCTC
GGTCCGAGGATCCGAAATAATGATTTTATTTTGACTGATAGTGACCTGTTCGTTGCAACAAATTGATAAG
CAATGCTTTTTTATAATGCCAACTTTGTACAAAAAAGTTGGCACCATGGATCCCCAAAATCAACATGGCA
GTGGCAGTTCGTTAGTTGTGATCCAGCAGCCTTCTTTGGATAGCCGTCAGAGATTAGACTATGAGAGAGA
GATTCAGCCTACTGCTATTTTGTCCTTAGACCAGATCAAGGCCATAAGAGGCAGCAATGAATACACAGAA
GGGCCTTCGGTGGTGAAAAGACCTGCTCCTCGGACAGCACCAAGACAAGAAAAGCATGAAAGGACTCATG
AAATCATACCAATTAATGTGAATAATAACTACGAGCACAGACACACAAGCCACCTGGGACATGCAGTACT
CCCAAGTAATGCCAGGGGCCCCATTTTGAGCAGATCAACCAGCACTGGAAGTGCAGCCAGCTCTGGGAGC
AACAGCAGTGCCTCTTCTGAACAGGGACTGTTAGGAAGGTCACCACCAACCAGACCAGTCCCTGGTCATA
GGTCTGAAAGGGCAATCCGGACCCAGCCCAAGCAACTGATTGTGGATGACTTGAAGGGTTCCTTGAAAGA
GGACCTGACACAGCACAAGTTCATTTGTGAACAGTGTGGGAAGTGCAAGTGTGGAGAATGCACTGCTCCC
AGGACCCTACCATCCTGTTTGGCCTGTAACCGGCAGTGCCTTTGCTCTGCTGAGAGCATGGTGGAATATG
GAACCTGCATGTGCTTAGTCAAGGGCATCTTCTACCACTGCTCCAATGACGACGAAGGGGATTCCTATTC
AGATAATCCTTGCTCCTGTTCACAATCACACTGCTGCTCTAGATACCTGTGTATGGGAGCCATGTCTTTA
TTTTTACCTTGCTTACTCTGTTATCCTCCTGCTAAAGGATGCCTGAAGCTGTGCAGGAGGTGTTATGACT
GGATCCATCGCCCAGGGTGCAGATGTAAGAACTCCAACACTGTCTATTGTAAGCTGGAGAGCTGCCCCTC
CCGGGGTCAGGGTAAACCATCATAATCAACTTTCTTGTACAAAGTTGGCATTATAGGAAAGCATTGCTTA
TCAATTTGTTGCAACGAACAGGTCACTATCAGTCAAAATAAAATCATTATTTGCATGCAAGCTTAGATCC
TCTAGACCAGCCAGGACAGAAATGCCTCGACTTCGCTGCTACCCAAGGTTGCCGGGTGACGCACACCGTG
GAAACGGATGAAGGCACGAACCCAGTGGACATAAGCCTGTTCGGTTCGTAAGCTGTAATGCAAGTAGCGT
ATGCGCTCACGCAACTGGTCCAGAACCTTGACCGAACGCAGCGGTGGTAACGGCGCAGTGGCGGTTTTCA
TGGCTTGTTATGACTGTTTTTTTGGGGTACAGTCTATGCCTCGGGCATCCAAGCAGCAAGCGCGTTACGC
CGTGGGTCGATGTTTGATGTTATGGAGCAGCAACGATGTTACGCAGCAGGGCAGTCGCCCTAAAACAAAG
TTAAACATTATGAGGGAAGCGGTGATCGCCGAAGTATCGACTCAACTATCAGAGGTAGTTGGCGTCATCG
AGCGCCATCTCGAACCGACGTTGCTGGCCGTACATTTGTACGGCTCCGCAGTGGATGGCGGCCTGAAGCC
ACACAGTGATATTGATTTGCTGGTTACGGTGACCGTAAGGCTTGATGAAACAACGCGGCGAGCTTTGATC
AACGACCTTTTGGAAACTTCGGCTTCCCCTGGAGAGAGCGAGATTCTCCGCGCTGTAGAAGTCACCATTG
TTGTGCACGACGACATCATTCCGTGGCGTTATCCAGCTAAGCGCGAACTGCAATTTGGAGAATGGCAGCG
CAATGACATTCTTGCAGGTATCTTCGAGCCAGCCACGATCGACATTGATCTGGCTATCTTGCTGACAAAA
GCAAGAGAACATAGCGTTGCCTTGGTAGGTCCAGCGGCGGAGGAACTCTTTGATCCGGTTCCTGAACAGG
ATCTATTTGAGGCGCTAAATGAAACCTTAACGCTATGGAACTCGCCGCCCGACTGGGCTGGCGATGAGCG
AAATGTAGTGCTTACGTTGTCCCGCATTTGGTACAGCGCAGTAACCGGCAAAATCGCGCCGAAGGATGTC
GCTGCCGACTGGGCAATGGAGCGCCTGCCGGCCCAGTATCAGCCCGTCATACTTGAAGCTAGACAGGCTT
ATCTTGGACAAGAAGAAGATCGCTTGGCCTCGCGCGCAGATCAGTTGGAAGAATTTGTCCACTACGTGAA
AGGCGAGATCACCAAGGTAGTCGGCAAATAACCCTCGAGCCACCCATGACCAAAATCCCTTAACGTGAGT
TACGCGTCGTTCCACTGAGCGTCAGACCCCGTAGAAAAGATCAAAGGATCTTCTTGAGATCCTTTTTTTC
TGCGCGTAATCTGCTGCTTGCAAACAAAAAAACCACCGCTACCAGCGGTGGTTTGTTTGCCGGATCAAGA
GCTACCAACTCTTTTTCCGAAGGTAACTGGCTTCAGCAGAGCGCAGATACCAAATACTGTCCTTCTAGTG
TAGCCGTAGTTAGGCCACCACTTCAAGAACTCTGTAGCACCGCCTACATACCTCGCTCTGCTAATCCTGT
TACCAGTGGCTGCTGCCAGTGGCGATAAGTCGTGTCTTACCGGGTTGGACTCAAGACGATAGTTACCGGA
TAAGGCGCAGCGGTCGGGCTGAACGGGGGGTTCGTGCACACAGCCCAGCTTGGAGCGAACGACCTACACC
GAACTGAGATACCTACAGCGTGAGCATTGAGAAAGCGCCACGCTTCCCGAAGGGAGAAAGGCGGACAGGT
ATCCGGTAAGCGGCAGGGTCGGAACAGGAGAGCGCACGAGGGAGCTTCCAGGGGGAAACGCCTGGTATCT
TTATAGTCCTGTCGGGTTTCGCCACCTCTGACTTGAGCGTCGATTTTTGTGATGCTCGTCAGGGGGGCGG
AGCCTATGGAAAAACGCCAGCAACGCGGCCTTTTTACGGTTCCTGGCCTTTTGCTGGCCTTTTGCTCACA
TGTTCTTTCCTGCGTTATCCCCTGATTCTGTGGATAACCGTATTACCGCCTTTGAGTGAGCTGATACCGC
TCGCCGCAGCCGAACGACCGAGCGCAGCGAGTCAGTGAGCGAGGAAGCGGAAGAGCGCCCAATACGCAAA
CCGCCTCTCCCCGCGCGTTGGCCGATTCATTAATGCAGCTGGCACGACAGGTTTCCCGACTGGAAAGCGG
GCAGTGAGCGCAACGCAATTAATACGCGTACCGCTAGCCAGGAAGAGTTTGTAGAAACGCAAAAAGGCCA
TCCGTCAGGATGGCCTTCTGCTTAGTTTGATGCCTGGCAGTTTATGGCGGGCGTCCTGCCCGCCACCCTC
CGGGCCGTTGCTTCACAACGTTCAAATCCGCTCCCGGCGGATTTGTCCTACTCAGGAGAGCGTTCACCGA
CAAACAACAGATAAAACGAAAGGCCCAGTCTTCCGACTGAGCCTTTCGTTTTATTTGATGCCTGGCAGTT
CCCTACTCTCGCG
Features (pLannotate 1.2.2; 11 found; start..end, strand, type, name):
     18..54      -  CDS            lacZα (fragment): LacZα fragment of β-galactosidase; lacZ fragment
     85..180     +  protein_bind   attL3: mutant version of attL; recombination site for the Gateway® LR reaction LR Clonase™
    186..1142    +  CDS            SPRY1: SPY1_HUMAN - Experimental evidence at protein level: Swiss-Prot protein existence level 1. Inhibits fibroblast growth factor (FGF)-induced retinal lens fiber differentiation, probably by inhibiting FGF-mediated phosphorylation of ERK1/2 (By similarity). Inhibits TGFB-induced epithelial-to-mesenchymal transition in lens epithelial cells (By similarity). From Homo sapiens (Human).
   1150..1243    -  protein_bind   attL2 (fragment): mutant version of attL; recombination site for the Gateway® LR reaction LR Clonase™
   1358..1381    +  promoter       Pc promoter (fragment): intI1 (promoter lies within the coding sequence); class 1 integron promoter
   1557..1613    +  CDS            GmR (fragment): gentamycin acetyltransferase; aacC1; confers resistance to gentamycin
   1620..2411    +  CDS            SmR: aminoglycoside adenylyltransferase (Murphy, 1985); aadA; confers resistance to spectinomycin and streptomycin
   2504..3092    +  rep_origin     ori: high-copy-number ColE1/pMB1/pBR322/pUC origin of replication
   3275..3367    +  CDS            lacI (fragment): lac repressor; lacI; The lac repressor binds to the lac operator to inhibit transcription in E. coli. This inhibition can be relieved by adding lactose or isopropyl-β-D-thiogalactopyranoside (IPTG).
   3422..3449    -  terminator     rrnB T2 terminator: transcription terminator T2 from the E. coli rrnB gene
   3581..3624    +  terminator     rrnB T1 terminator: Escherichia coli rrnB; transcription terminator T1 from the E. coli rrnB gene
