[The description below was written by a language model from this plasmid's Addgene catalogue record and pLannotate feature annotations shown in this document.]
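Description:
R777-E327 Hs.SPRY1 is a Gateway entry clone built on the pDonor-255 backbone and carrying the human SPRY1 (Sprouty homolog 1) open reading frame, corresponding to the reference transcript NM_001258038.1. It is a bacterial propagation and shuttling plasmid rather than an expression vector. The feature table shows no promoter positioned to drive the ORF. The only promoter element annotated is a fragment of the class 1 integron Pc promoter, which lies upstream of the resistance cassette. The plasmid replicates at high copy in E. coli from a ColE1/pUC-type origin. Selection is with spectinomycin through the aadA aminoglycoside adenylyltransferase gene (SmR). Short annotated fragments of lacZα, lacI and a gentamicin resistance gene appear to be backbone remnants and not functional units. The rrnB T1 and T2 terminators sit upstream of the cloning region, where they would help insulate the insert from read-through transcription.

The roughly 960 bp SPRY1 coding sequence is flanked by attL recombination sites. The automated annotation calls these attL3 on the 5′ side and a fragment of attL2 on the 3′ side, and the record does not otherwise specify the site identities. These sites allow the ORF to be transferred by an LR Clonase reaction into compatible Gateway destination vectors for a chosen host, promoter and tag. Because the insert retains its native stop codon, it suits expression of untagged protein or N-terminal fusions, but not C-terminal tagging. SPRY1 encodes a protein annotated as an inhibitor of FGF-induced ERK1/2 signalling and of TGFB-induced epithelial-to-mesenchymal transition, so the clone is a convenient source ORF for studying receptor tyrosine kinase and RAS/MAPK pathway regulation.
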