Addgene plasmid #70611: R777-E327 Hs.SPRY1
Purpose: Gateway ORF clone of human SPRY1 [NM_001258038.1] with stop codon (for native or N-terminal fusions)
Depositing lab: Dominic Esposito. Depositing organization: National Cancer Institute (NCI).
Backbone
  Vector backbone: pDonor-255
  Backbone size w/o insert (bp): 2693
  Vector type: Gateway Entry Clone
Growth in bacteria
  Bacterial resistance: Spectinomycin, 50 μg/mL
  Growth temperature: 37°C
  Growth strain: DH10B
  Copy number: High Copy
Gene/Insert
  Gene/Insert name: SPRY1
  Species: H. sapiens (human)
  Insert size (bp): 960
  GenBank ID: NM_001258038.1
  Entrez Gene: SPRY1 (a.k.a. hSPRY1)
  Cloning method: Gateway Cloning
  Sequencing primers: 5′ M13F 23-mer (5'-CCCAGTCACGACGTTGTAAAACG); 3′ attLR 23-mer (5'-TAACATCAGAGATTTTGAGACAC)
Terms and licenses: Academic/Nonprofit Terms; Industry Terms: Not Available to Industry
How to cite: R777-E327 Hs.SPRY1 was a gift from Dominic Esposito (Addgene plasmid # 70611 ; http://n2t.net/addgene:70611 ; RRID:Addgene_70611)
