>Addgene plasmid #70611 | R777-E327 Hs.SPRY1 | addgene partial sequence | sequence record 132060 | pCR8_R1 5'-cgaaccgaacaggcttatgt-3'
GGTGTGCGTCACCCGGCAACCTTGGGTAGCAGCGAAGTCGAGGCATTTCTGTCCTGGCTGGTCTAGAGGA
TCTAAGCTTGCATGCAAATAATGATTTTATTTTGACTGATAGTGACCTGTTCGTTGCAACAAATTGATAA
GCAATGCTTTCCTATAATGCCAACTTTGTACAAGAAAGTTGATTATGATGGTTTACCCTGACCCCGGGAG
GGGCAGCTCTCCAGCTTACAATAGACAGTGTTGGAGTTCTTACATCTGCACCCTGGGCGATGGATCCAGT
CATAACACCTCCTGCACAGCTTCAGGCATCCTTTAGCAGGAGGATAACAGAGTAAGCAAGGTAAAAATAA
AGACATGGCTCCCATACACAGGTATCTAGAGCAGCAGTGTGATTGTGAACAGGAGCAAGGATTATCTGAA
TAGGAATCCCCTTCGTCGTCATTGGAGCAGTGGTAGAAGATGCCCTTGACTAAGCACATGCAGGTTCCAT
ATTCCACCATGCTCTCAGCAGAGCAAAGGCACTGCCGGTTACAGGCCAAACAGGATGGTAGGGTCCTGGG
AGCAGTGCATTCTCCACACTTGCACTTCCCACACTGTTCACAAATGAACTTGTGCTGTGTCAGGTCCTCT
TTCAAGGAACCCTTCAAGTCATCCACAATCAGTTGCTTGGGCTGGGTCCGGATTGCCCTTTCAGACCTAT
GACCAGGGACTGGTCTGGTTGGTGGTGACCTTCCTAACAGTCCCTGTTCAGAAGAGGCACTGCTGTTGCT
CCCAGAGCTGGCTGCACTTCCAGTGCTGGTTGATCTGCTCAAAATGGGGCCCCTGGCATTACTTGGGAGT
ACTGCATGTCCCAGGTGGCTTGTGTGTCTGTGCTCGTAGTTATTATTCACATTAATTGGTATGATTTCAT
GAGTCCTTTCATGCTTTTCTTGTCTTGGTGCTGTCCGAGGAGCAGGTCTTTTCACCACCGAAGGCCCTTC
TGTGTATTCATTGCTGCCTCTTATGGCCTTGATCTGGTCT
